Addgene plasmid #50293: pICH78141
Depositing lab: Sylvestre Marillonnet. Depositing organization: Leibniz Institute of Plant Biochemistry (IPB). Publication: A golden gate modular cloning toolbox for plants. Engler C, Youles M, Gruetzner R, Ehnert TM, Werner S, Jones JD, Patron NJ, Marillonnet S. ACS Synth Biol. 2014 Nov 21;3(11):839-43. doi: 10.1021/sb4001504. Epub 2014 Feb 20. PubMed 24933124.
Backbone
  Vector backbone: pICH41246
  Vector type: plant expression
Growth in bacteria
  Bacterial resistance: Spectinomycin, 50 μg/mL
  Growth temperature: 37°C
  Growth strain: DH5alpha
  Copy number: High Copy
Gene/Insert
  Gene/Insert name: 5'UTR, omega (Tobacco Mosaic Virus) + signal peptide, RAmy3A (Oryza sativa)
  Mutation: BsaI/BbsI sites removed by point-mutation
  Cloning method: Restriction Enzyme; 5′ cloning site BpiI (destroyed during cloning); 3′ cloning site BpiI (destroyed during cloning)
Terms and licenses: Academic/Nonprofit Terms; Industry Terms: Not Available to Industry
Depositor comments: insert can be released with BsaI
How to cite: pICH78141 was a gift from Sylvestre Marillonnet (Addgene plasmid # 50293 ; http://n2t.net/addgene:50293 ; RRID:Addgene_50293)
