[The description below was written by a language model from this plasmid's Addgene catalogue record and pLannotate feature annotations shown in this document.]
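Description:
pICH78141 is a small (about 2.4 kb) level 0 part plasmid from a Golden Gate modular cloning (MoClo) toolbox for plants, built in the pICH41246 backbone and catalogued as a plant expression vector. It is not an expression construct in itself. It stores a single standardised part that is meant to be assembled with other modules into plant transcription units. It is propagated in E. coli on a high-copy ColE1/pUC-type origin and selected with spectinomycin through an aadA gene, which confers streptomycin/spectinomycin resistance. This gene is preceded by an AmpR (bla) promoter annotation. The short integrase, gentamicin acetyltransferase and lacI fragments in the feature table appear to be remnants flanking the resistance cassette and cloning site rather than functional genes.

The insert joins two elements. The first is the omega leader from the tobacco mosaic virus 5' untranslated region, a well-known translational enhancer. It is followed directly by the signal peptide coding region of the rice alpha-amylase RAmy3A, annotated as a short AMY3A fragment. Placed between a promoter module and a coding sequence module, this part would supply an efficient 5'UTR and an N-terminal signal peptide that directs the fused protein into the secretory pathway. The plasmid carries no promoter, coding sequence of interest or terminator of its own.

Internal BsaI and BbsI (BpiI) sites were removed by point mutation, which makes the part compatible with type IIS assembly. The fragment was cloned in through BpiI sites that were destroyed in the process, and it can be released with BsaI for one-pot Golden Gate assembly into higher-level constructs.
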