Features (pLannotate 1.2.2; 8 found; start..end, strand, type, name):
    522..571     +  CDS            lacI (fragment): lac repressor; lacI; The lac repressor binds to the lac operator to inhibit transcription in E. coli. This inhibition can be relieved by adding lactose or isopropyl-β-D-thiogalactopyranoside (IPTG).
    612..665     +  misc_feature   TMV Ω: translational enhancer from the tobacco mosaic virus 5'-leader sequence (Gallie et al., 1988)
    674..751     +  CDS            AMY1.2 (fragment): AMY3A_ORYSJ - Also known as AMY3A. Experimental evidence at transcript level: Swiss-Prot protein existence level 2. Important for breakdown of endosperm starch during germination. From Oryza sativa subsp. japonica (Rice).
    876..980     +  promoter       AmpR promoter: bla
    971..1051    -  CDS            int (fragment): INT2_ECOLX - Protein inferred from homology: Swiss-Prot protein existence level 3. Putative integrase believed to be involved in the insertion of antibiotic resistance genes into plasmids and transposons. From Escherichia coli.
   1139..1195    +  CDS            GmR (fragment): gentamycin acetyltransferase; aacC1; confers resistance to gentamycin
   1202..1990    +  CDS            aadA: S3AD_ECOLX - Experimental evidence at protein level: Swiss-Prot protein existence level 1. Mediates bacterial resistance to the antibiotics streptomycin and spectinomycin. From Escherichia coli.
   2164..339     +  rep_origin     ori (across the origin): high-copy-number ColE1/pMB1/pBR322/pUC origin of replication
>Addgene plasmid #50293 | pICH78141 | addgene full sequence | sequence record 497529 | Addgene NGS Result
GATAAGTCGTGTCTTACCGGGTTGGACTCAAGACGATAGTTACCGGATAAGGCGCAGCGGTCGGGCTGAA
CGGGGGGTTCGTGCACACAGCCCAGCTTGGAGCGAACGACCTACACCGAACTGAGATACCTACAGCGTGA
GCTATGAGAAAGCGCCACGCTTCCCGAAGGGAGAAAGGCGGACAGGTATCCGGTAAGCGGCAGGGTCGGA
ACAGGAGAGCGCACGAGGGAGCTTCCAGGGGGAAACGCCTGGTATCTTTATAGTCCTGTCGGGTTTCGCC
ACCTCTGACTTGAGCGTCGATTTTTGTGATGCTCGTCAGGGGGGCGGAGCCTATGGAAAAACGCCAGCAA
CGCGGCCTTTTTACGGTTCCTGGCCTTTTGCTGGCCTTTTGCTCACATGTTCTTTCCTGCGTTATCCCCT
GATTCTGTGGATAACCGTATTACCGCCTTTGAGTGAGCTGATACCGCTCGCCGCAGCCGAACGACCGAGC
GCAGCGAGTCAGTGAGCGAGGAAGCGGAAGAGCGCCCAATACGCAAACCGCCTCTCCCCGCGCGTTGGCC
GATTCATTAATCACTCTGTGGTCTCATACTGTATAAGAGCTCATTTTTACAACAATTACCAACAACAACA
AACAACAAACAACATTACAATTACATTTACAATTATCGATAACATGGGGAAGCAAATGGCCGCCCTGTGT
GGCTTTCTCCTCGTGGCGTTGCTCTGGCTCACGCCCGACGTCGCGTCAGCAATGTGAGACCACGAAGTGG
CTCTTCAGTGGACGAAAGGGCCTCGTGATACGCCTATTTTTATAGGTTAATGTCATGATAATAATGGTTT
CTTAGACGTCAGGTGGCACTTTTCGGGGAAATGTGCGCGGAACCCCTATTTGTTTATTTTTCTAAATACA
TTCAAATATGTATCCGCTCATGAGACAATAACCCTGATAAATGCTTCAATAATATTGAAAAAGGAAGAGT
ATGCGCTCACGCAACTGGTCCAGAACCTTGACCGAACGCAGCGGTGGTAACGGCGCAGTGGCGGTTTTCA
TGGCTTGTTATGACTGTTTTTTTTTGGGGTACAGTCTATGCCTCGGGCATCCAAGCAGCAAGCGCGTTAC
GCCGTGGGTCGATGTTTGATGTTATGGAGCAGCAACGATGTTACGCAGCAGGGCAGTCGCCCTAAAACAA
AGTTAAACATCATGAGGGAAGCGGTGATCGCCGAAGTATCGACTCAACTATCAGAGGTAGTTGGCGTCAT
CGAGCGCCATCTCGAACCGACGTTGCTGGCCGTACATTTGTACGGCTCCGCAGTGGATGGCGGCCTGAAG
CCACACAGCGATATTGATTTGCTGGTTACGGTGACCGTAAGGCTTGATGAAACAACGCGGCGAGCTTTGA
TCAACGACCTTTTGGAAACTTCGGCTTCCCCTGGAGAGAGCGAGATTCTCCGCGCTGTAGAAGTCACCAT
TGTTGTGCACGACGACATCATTCCGTGGCGTTATCCAGCTAAGCGCGAACTGCAATTTGGAGAATGGCAG
CGCAATGACATTCTTGCAGGTATCTTCGAGCCAGCCACGATCGACATTGATCTGGCTATCTTGCTGACAA
AAGCAAGAGAACATAGCGTTGCCTTGGTAGGTCCAGCGGCGGAGGAACTCTTTGATCCGGTTCCTGAACA
GGATCTATTTGAGGCGCTAAATGAAACCTTAACGCTATGGAACTCGCCGCCCGACTGGGCTGGCGATGAG
CGAAATGTAGTGCTTACGTTGTCCCGCATTTGGTACAGCGCAGTAACCGGCAAAATCGCGCCGAAGGATG
TCGCTGCCGACTGGGCAATGGAGCGCCTGCCGGCCCAGTATCAGCCCGTCATACTTGAAGCTAGACAGGC
TTATCTTGGACAAGAAGAAGATCGCTTGGCCTCGCGCGCAGATCAGTTGGAAGAATTTGTCCATTACGTA
AAAGGCGAGATCACCAAGGTAGTCGGCAAATAACTGTCAGACCAAGTTTACTCATATATACTTTAGATTG
ATTTAAAACTTCATTTTTAATTTAAAAGGATCTAGGTGAAGATCCTTTTTGATAATCTCATGACCAAAAT
CCCTTAACGTGAGTTTTCGTTCCACTGAGCGTCAGACCCCGTAGAAAAGATCAAAGGATCTTCTTGAGAT
CCTTTTTTTCTGCGCGTAATCTGCTGCTTGCAAACAAAAAAACCACCGCTACCAGCGGTGGTTTGTTTGC
CGGATCAAGAGCTACCAACTCTTTTTCCGAAGGTAACTGGCTTCAGCAGAGCGCAGATACCAAATACTGT
TCTTCTAGTGTAGCCGTAGTTAGGCCACCACTTCAAGAACTCTGTAGCACCGCCTACATACCTCGCTCTG
CTAATCCTGTTACCAGTGGCTGCTGCCAGTGGC
