>Addgene plasmid #50293 | pICH78141 | addgene partial sequence | sequence record 76414 | pBR322ori-F 5'-GGGAAACGCCTGGTATCTTT-3'
ATTTTTGTGATGCTCGTCAGGGGGGCGGAGCCTATGGAAAAACGCCAGCAACGCGGCCTTTTTACGGTTC
CTGGCCTTTTGCTGGCCTTTTGCTCACATGTTCTTTCCTGCGTTATCCCCTGATTCTGTGGATAACCGTA
TTACCGCCTTTGAGTGAGCTGATACCGCTCGCCGCAGCCGAACGACCGAGCGCAGCGAGTCAGTGAGCGA
GGAAGCGGAAGAGCGCCCAATACGCAAACCGCCTCTCCCCGCGCGTTGGCCGATTCATTAATCACTCTGT
GGTCTCATACTGTATAAGAGCTCATTTTTACAACAATTACCAACAACAACAAACAACAAACAACATTACA
ATTACATTTACAATTATCGATAACATGGGGAAGCAAATGGCCGCCCTGTGTGGCTTTCTCCTCGTGGCGT
TGCTCTGGCTCACGCCCGACGTCGCGTCAGCAATGTGAGACCACGAAGTGGCTCTTCAGTGGACGAAAGG
GCCTCGTGATACGCCTATTTTTATAGGTTAATGTCATGATAATAATGGTTTCTTAGACGTCAGGTGGCAC
TTTTCGGGGAAATGTGCGCGGAACCCCTATTTGTTTATTTTTCTAAATACATTCAAATATGTATCCGCTC
ATGAGACAATAACCCTGATAAATGCTTCAATAATATTGAAAAAGGAAGAGTATGCGCTCACGCAACTGGT
CCAGAACCTTGACCGAACGCAGCGGTGGTAACGGCGCAGTGGCGGTTTTCATGGCTTGTTATGACTGTTT
TTTTTTGGGGTACAGTCTATGCCTCGGGCATCCAAGCAGCAAGCGCGTTACGCCGTGGGTCGATGTTTGA
TGTTATGGAGCAGCAACGATGTTACGCAGCAGGGCA
